>Addgene plasmid #102634 | pJL1-sfGFP | addgene full sequence | sequence record 199339 | Addgene NGS Result
GCCTTCACCTTCACCACGCACGCTGAATTTGTGACCGTTCACATCGCCATCCAGTTCCACCAGAATCGGC
ACAACGCCGGTAAACAGTTCTTCACCTTTGCTCATATGTATATCTCCTTCTTAAAGTTAAACAAAATTAT
TTCTAGAGGGAAACCGTTGTGGTCTCCCTATAGTGAGTCGTATTAATTTCGCGGGATCGCGTTGCTGGCG
TTTTTCCATAGGCTCCGCCCCCCTGACGAGCATCACAAAAATCGACGCTCAAGTCAGAGGTGGCGAAACC
CGACAGGACTATAAAGATACCAGGCGTTTCCCCCTGGAAGCTCCCTCGTGCGCTCTCCTGTTCCGACCCT
GCCGCTTACCGGATACCTGTCCGCCTTTCTCCCTTCGGGAAGCGTGGCGCTTTCTCATAGCTCACGCTGT
AGGTATCTCAGTTCGGTGTAGGTCGTTCGCTCCAAGCTGGGCTGTGTGCACGAACCCCCCGTTCAGCCCG
ACCGCTGCGCCTTATCCGGTAACTATCGTCTTGAGTCCAACCCGGTAAGACACGACTTATCGCCACTGGC
AGCAGCCACTGGTAACAGGATTAGCAGAGCGAGGTATGTAGGCGGTGCTACAGAGTTCTTGAAGTGGTGG
CCTAACTACGGCTACACTAGAAGAACAGTATTTGGTATCTGCGCTCTGCTGAAGCCAGTTACCTTCGGAA
AAAGAGTTGGTAGCTCTTGATCCGGCAAACAAACCACCGCTGGTAGCGGTGGTTTTTTTGTTTGCAAGCA
GCAGATTACGCGCAGAAAAAAAGGATCTCAAGAAGATCCTTTGATCTCACGTTGTGTCTCAAAATCTCTG
ATGTTACATTGCACAAGATAAAAATATATCATCATGAACAATAAAACTGTCTGCTTACATAAACAGTAAT
ACAAGGGGTGTTATGAGCCATATTCAACGGGAAACGTCTTGCTCGAAGCCGCGATTAAATTCCAACATGG
ATGCTGATTTATATGGGTATAAATGGGCTCGCGATAATGTCGGGCAATCAGGTGCGACAATCTATCGATT
GTATGGGAAGCCCGATGCGCCAGAGTTGTTTCTGAAACATGGCAAAGGTAGCGTTGCCAATGATGTTACA
GATGAGATGGTCAGACTAAACTGGCTGACGGAATTTATGCCTCTTCCGACCATCAAGCATTTTATCCGTA
CTCCTGATGATGCATGGTTACTCACCACTGCGATCCCCGGGAAAACAGCATTCCAGGTATTAGAAGAATA
TCCTGATTCAGGTGAAAATATTGTTGATGCGCTGGCAGTGTTCCTGCGCCGGTTGCATTCGATTCCTGTT
TGTAATTGTCCTTTTAACAGCGATCGCGTATTTCGTCTCGCTCAGGCGCAATCACGAATGAATAACGGTT
TGGTTGATGCGAGTGATTTTGATGACGAGCGTAATGGCTGGCCTGTTGAACAAGTCTGGAAAGAAATGCA
TAAGCTTTTGCCATTCTCACCGGATTCAGTCGTCACTCATGGTGATTTCTCACTTGATAACCTTATTTTT
GACGAGGGGAAATTAATAGGTTGTATTGATGTTGGACGAGTCGGAATCGCAGACCGATACCAGGATCTTG
CCATCCTATGGAACTGCCTCGGTGAGTTTTCTCCTTCATTACAGAAACGGCTTTTTCAAAAATATGGTAT
TGATAATCCTGATATGAATAAATTGCAGTTTCATTTGATGCTCGATGAGTTTTTCTAATCAGAATTGGCT
TTCAGCAAAAAACCCCTCAAGACCCGTTTAGAGGCCCCAAGGGGTTATGCTAGTTATTGCTCAGCGGTGG
CAGCAGCCAACTCAGCTTCCTTTCGGGCTTTGTTAGCAGCCGGTCGACTTATTTTTCGAACTGCGGATGG
CTCCACGTAATACCTGCCGCATTCACATATTCGTGCAGAACCATGTGGTCCCGCGTGCCTTTTTCGTTCG
GATCTTTAGACAGAACGGTCTGCGTGCTCAGATAATGATTATCCGGCAGCAGCACCGGACCATCACCAAT
CGGGGTATTCTGCTGATAATGATCTGCCAGCTGCACACTGCCATCTTCAACGTTATGGCGAACGGTAAAA
TTCGCTTTGATGCCATTTTTCTGTTTATCCGCCGTAATATAAACATTATGGCTATTAAAGTTGTATTCCA
GTTTATGGCCCAGGATATTGCCATCTTCTTTAAAATCCGTGCCTTTCAGTTCAATGCGGTTCACCAGGGT
ATCGCCTTCAAATTTCACAACGGCGCGCGTTTTATATTTGCCATCATCTTTAAAGCTAATCGTACGTTCC
TGCACATAGCCTTCCGGCATTGCAGATTTAAAGAAATCGTGACGTTTCATGTGATCCGGATAGCGACTAA
AACACTGAACGCCATAGGTCAGGGTGGTCACCAGCGTCGGCCACGGCACCGGCAGTTTGCCGGTGGTGCA
GATAAATTTCAGCGTCAGTTTGCCAATCGTGGCATC
Features (pLannotate 1.2.2; 8 found; start..end, strand, type, name):
    113..135     -  RBS            RBS: efficient ribosome binding site from bacteriophage T7 gene 10 (Olins and Rangwala, 1989)
    167..185     -  promoter       T7 promoter: promoter for bacteriophage T7 RNA polymerase
    213..801     -  rep_origin     ori: high-copy-number ColE1/pMB1/pBR322/pUC origin of replication
    923..1738    +  CDS            KanR: aminoglycoside phosphotransferase; aph(3')-Ia; confers resistance to kanamycin in bacteria or G418 (Geneticin®) in eukaryotes
   1756..1803    -  terminator     T7 terminator: transcription terminator for bacteriophage T7 RNA polymerase
   1811..1860    -  CDS            SET1 (fragment): solubility-enhancement tag derived from T7 phage gene 10B
   1873..1895    -  CDS            Strep-Tag II (fragment): peptide that binds Strep-Tactin®, an engineered form of streptavidin
   1896..105     -  CDS            Superfolder GFP (across the origin): Superfolder GFP is a basic (constitutively fluorescent) green fluorescent protein published in 2005, derived from Aequorea victoria. It is reported to be a very rapidly-maturing weak dimer.
