[The description below was written by a language model from this plasmid's Addgene catalogue record and pLannotate feature annotations shown in this document.]
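Description:
pJL1-sfGFP is a compact bacterial expression plasmid of about 2.5 kb, built on the minimal pJL1 backbone and designed to produce superfolder GFP from a bacteriophage T7 promoter, primarily in in vitro (cell-free) transcription–translation reactions. It is propagated in standard E. coli cloning strains by a high-copy ColE1/pUC-type origin of replication. Selection is with kanamycin through an aminoglycoside phosphotransferase (KanR) gene. The catalogue lists a total size of 2,476 bp, while the sequenced record used for annotation is 2,486 nt, a minor difference.

The expression cassette is a classic T7 arrangement. The T7 promoter is followed by the efficient ribosome binding site from T7 gene 10, then the sfGFP coding sequence (about 720 bp), and finally a T7 terminator. The sfGFP insert sits between NdeI and SalI sites, both retained, so the reporter can be swapped for other open reading frames. sfGFP carries a C-terminal Strep-tag II, which binds Strep-Tactin and can be used for affinity purification or detection. The automated annotation also flags a short fragment resembling the T7 gene 10B-derived SET1 solubility tag between the Strep-tag and the terminator. This is a partial match and is not listed as a tag in the catalogue entry, so its significance is unclear.

Transcription depends on T7 RNA polymerase, so expression requires that enzyme to be supplied in the reaction or by the host. Superfolder GFP is a rapidly maturing, robustly folding green fluorescent protein derived from Aequorea victoria, which makes the plasmid a convenient fluorescent readout of protein synthesis. It was deposited in connection with a fluorescence-based synthetic biology education kit.
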