Addgene plasmid #102634: pJL1-sfGFP
Purpose: In vitro expression of sfGFP from the T7 promoter
Depositing lab: Michael Jewett. Depositing organization: Northwestern University. Publication: BioBits Bright: A fluorescent synthetic biology education kit. Stark JC, Huang A, Nguyen PQ, Dubner RS, Hsu KJ, Ferrante TC, Anderson M, Kanapskyte A, Mucha Q, Packett JS, Patel P, Patel R, Qaq D, Zondor T, Burke J, Martinez T, Miller-Berry A, Puppala A, Reichert K, Schmid M, Brand L, Hill LR, Chellaswamy JF, Faheem N, Fetherling S, Gong E, Gonzalzles EM, Granito T, Koritsaris J, Nguyen B, Ottman S, Palffy C, Patel A, Skweres S, Slaton A, Woods T, Donghia N, Pardee K, Collins JJ, Jewett MC. Sci Adv. 2018 Aug 1;4(8):eaat5107. doi: 10.1126/sciadv.aat5107. eCollection 2018 Aug. PubMed 30083609.
Backbone
  Vector backbone: pJL1
  Backbone size w/o insert (bp): 1759
  Total vector size (bp): 2476
  Vector type: Bacterial Expression
Growth in bacteria
  Bacterial resistance: Kanamycin, 50 μg/mL
  Growth temperature: 37°C
  Growth strain: DH5alpha
  Copy number: High Copy
Gene/Insert
  Gene/Insert name: sfGFP
  Insert size (bp): 723
  Promoter: T7
  Tag / fusion protein: strep tag (C terminal on insert)
  Cloning method: Restriction Enzyme; 5′ cloning site NdeI (not destroyed); 3′ cloning site SalI (not destroyed)
  Sequencing primers: 5′ TAATACGACTCACTATAGGG; 3′ TAGTTATTGCTCAGCGGTGG
Terms and licenses: Academic/Nonprofit Terms; Industry Terms: Not Available to Industry
How to cite: pJL1-sfGFP was a gift from Michael Jewett (Addgene plasmid # 102634 ; http://n2t.net/addgene:102634 ; RRID:Addgene_102634)
