>Addgene plasmid #102634 | pJL1-sfGFP | depositor partial sequence | sequence record 194096 | sfGFP gene with C terminal strep tag
ATGAGCAAAGGTGAAGAACTGTTTACCGGCGTTGTGCCGATTCTGGTGGAACTGGATGGCGATGTGAACG
GTCACAAATTCAGCGTGCGTGGTGAAGGTGAAGGCGATGCCACGATTGGCAAACTGACGCTGAAATTTAT
CTGCACCACCGGCAAACTGCCGGTGCCGTGGCCGACGCTGGTGACCACCCTGACCTATGGCGTTCAGTGT
TTTAGTCGCTATCCGGATCACATGAAACGTCACGATTTCTTTAAATCTGCAATGCCGGAAGGCTATGTGC
AGGAACGTACGATTAGCTTTAAAGATGATGGCAAATATAAAACGCGCGCCGTTGTGAAATTTGAAGGCGA
TACCCTGGTGAACCGCATTGAACTGAAAGGCACGGATTTTAAAGAAGATGGCAATATCCTGGGCCATAAA
CTGGAATACAACTTTAATAGCCATAATGTTTATATTACGGCGGATAAACAGAAAAATGGCATCAAAGCGA
ATTTTACCGTTCGCCATAACGTTGAAGATGGCAGTGTGCAGCTGGCAGATCATTATCAGCAGAATACCCC
GATTGGTGATGGTCCGGTGCTGCTGCCGGATAATCATTATCTGAGCACGCAGACCGTTCTGTCTAAAGAT
CCGAACGAAAAAGGCACGCGGGACCACATGGTTCTGCACGAATATGTGAATGCGGCAGGTATTACGTGGA
GCCATCCGCAGTTCGAAAAATAA
